Addgene plasmid #213133: pRoRH
Purpose: (Empty Backbone) Riboptoregulator circuit RoRH for blue-light-activated gene expression
Depositing lab: Andreas Moeglich. Depositing organization: Universitaet Bayreuth. Publication: Induction of bacterial expression at the mRNA level by light. Ranzani AT, Buchholz K, Blackholm M, Kopkin H, Moglich A. Nucleic Acids Res. 2024 Aug 10:gkae678. doi: 10.1093/nar/gkae678. PubMed 39126322.
Backbone
  Vector backbone: CloDF13
  Backbone size (bp): 5267
  Vector type: Bacterial Expression, Synthetic Biology
Growth in bacteria
  Bacterial resistance: Streptomycin, 50 μg/mL
  Growth temperature: 37°C
  Growth strain: DH5alpha
  Copy number: Unknown
Terms and licenses: Academic/Nonprofit Terms; Industry Terms: Not Available to Industry
How to cite: pRoRH was a gift from Andreas Moeglich (Addgene plasmid # 213133 ; http://n2t.net/addgene:213133 ; RRID:Addgene_213133)
