[The description below was written by a language model from this plasmid's Addgene catalogue record and pLannotate feature annotations shown in this document.]
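Description:
pRoRH is a 5,267 bp bacterial expression and synthetic-biology plasmid built on a CloDF13 backbone. It is catalogued as an empty backbone carrying the "RoRH" riboptoregulator circuit for blue-light-activated gene expression in bacteria; the associated work concerns light induction of expression at the mRNA level. It replicates from the CloDF13 (CDF) origin, which is compatible with other common origin classes and so allows co-maintenance with additional plasmids in E. coli. Selection is by an aadA (SmR) aminoglycoside adenylyltransferase gene driven by a bla-type promoter, conferring streptomycin and spectinomycin resistance.

The annotated features suggest two expression units. In the first, araC is encoded divergently from an araBAD promoter fragment, giving L-arabinose-controlled transcription of a downstream region. That region contains a segment with similarity to the LOV domain of a Brucella light-sensing histidine kinase, followed by a short match to a solubility tag and a T7 terminator. This LOV-type, blue-light-sensing module is presumably the circuit's photoreceptor, but much of the stretch between the promoter and the LOV match is unannotated and the record does not name the protein.

The second unit begins with a PLtetO-1 promoter fragment. It is followed by short matches to a His/TEV-type tag and a thrombin cleavage site, then the rrnB region (5S rRNA, T1 and T2 terminators). This arrangement is consistent with a tagged cloning position for a gene of interest, fitting the empty-backbone designation. The RNA elements that would confer light responsiveness on the target transcript are not annotated, and the record does not give the circuit's precise mechanism. The plasmid is intended as a recipient vector for placing a chosen gene under blue-light-activated control.
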