Features (pLannotate 1.2.2; 15 found; start..end, strand, type, name):
      7..255     +  promoter       araBAD promoter (fragment): araBAD; promoter of the L-arabinose operon of E. coli; the araC regulatory gene is transcribed in the opposite direction (Guzman et al., 1995)
   1127..1477    +  CDS            LOVHK_BRUA2 (fragment): Experimental evidence at protein level: Swiss-Prot protein existence level 1. Photosensitive kinase that is involved in increased bacterial virulence upon exposure to light. Once ejected from an infected animal host, sunlight acts as an environmental signal that increases the virulence of the bacterium, preparing it for infection of the next host (By similarity). This photoreceptor protein is directly related to the bacterium's survival and replication within host macrophages, as it is required for optimal replication of bacteria inside macrophages. From Brucella abortus (strain 2308).
   1493..1542    +  CDS            SET1 (fragment): solubility-enhancement tag derived from T7 phage gene 10B
   1550..1597    +  terminator     T7 terminator: transcription terminator for bacteriophage T7 RNA polymerase
   1732..1752    +  promoter       PLtetO-1 promoter (fragment): modified phage lambda PL promoter with tet operator sites (Lutz and Bujard, 1997)
   1869..1885    +  CDS            capTEV™ (fragment): composite tag for in vivo biotinylation, TEV protease cleavage, and 6xHis tagging
   1896..1913    +  CDS            thrombin site: thrombin recognition and cleavage site
   1974..2089    +  ncRNA          5S rRNA: Accession: RF00001 - 5S ribosomal RNA
   2093..2179    +  terminator     rrnB T1 terminator: Escherichia coli rrnB; transcription terminator T1 from the E. coli rrnB gene
   2271..2298    +  terminator     rrnB T2 terminator: transcription terminator T2 from the E. coli rrnB gene
   2317..2360    +  promoter       AmpR promoter (fragment): bla
   2499..3290    -  CDS            SmR: aminoglycoside adenylyltransferase (Murphy, 1985); aadA; confers resistance to spectinomycin and streptomycin
   3291..3382    -  promoter       AmpR promoter: bla
   3430..4168    -  rep_origin     CloDF13 ori: Plasmids containing the CloDF13 (CDF) origin of replication can be propagated in E. coli cells that contain additional plasmids with compatible origins.
   4369..5247    -  CDS            araC: L-arabinose regulatory protein; araC
>Addgene plasmid #213133 | pRoRH | addgene full sequence | sequence record 422219 | Addgene NGS Result
TCAGAGAAGAAACCAATTGTCCATATTGCATCAGACATTGCCGTCACTGCGTCTTTTACTGGCTCTTCTC
GCTAACCAAACCGGTAACCCCGCTTATTAAAAGCATTCTGTAACAAAGCGGGACCAAAGCCATGACAAAA
ACGCGTAACAAAAGTGTCTATAATCACGGCAGAAAAGTCCACATTGATTATTTGCACGGCGTCACACTTT
GCTATGCCATAGCATTTTTATCCATAAGATTAGCGGATCCTACCTTTTTAAAAAATTCATTTGCTAAACG
CTTCAAATTCTCGTATAATTACTTTTCTCCATACCCGTTTTTTGGGCTAACCCGCCGAAACCTAAGGAAA
TACATAGTATGAAAGTTAATCGTCCGGCAGAACGTGCCAGCTTTGGTAGCTTTGTTCTGGATGCAGGTAG
CGCACGTTTTGTTGGTAGTGATGAACTGGCACTGGTTCTGGGTTTTGCACCGGGTGATGTTGTTCTGACA
CCGGCAGTTGTTCTGGCACATCTGCATCCTGATGATCGTCTGGAATGGCAGGCAGGTCTGCAGCGTTGTC
TGGCAACCGGTCGTCCGGTGGTTGTTAATCATCTGCTGCTGACCGCAGAAGCAGAACCGCGTCCGGCAAT
GACAACCCTGACCGCACTGACCGAACAGGATCGTGTGCGTGCAGTTACCGGTGTTATTACCGATCTGAGC
GATCGTGTTCGTCGTGCAACCGAAGCAGAAATTCGTCAGGCAGTTCGTGCAGCAGCAGCAACCCGTAGCG
AAATTGATCAGGCAAAAGGTATTGTTATGGCAGCCTTTGATGTTGATGCAGATCAGGCATTTGCACTGCT
GAAATGGCATAGCAGCCAGAGCAATCGTAAACTGCGTGATCTGGCCACCGGTATGATTGAAGGTCTGGCA
GCAGCCAATAGCGCACTGCCGCTGCGTCGTCGTCTGAGCACCGTTTTTACCGATATGGGTTGTCCGGCAC
CGAGCACCAAAGGTTGGACCGTTCCGGTGACCGATATTGGTCTGCCTCCGACCAGCGGTCTGATTCCGAC
AGCACTGCTGCCTGGTATTCTGACCCGTGCAGCACATGATGCAAGCGTTGCAATTACCGTTGCAGATGTT
ACCGCACCGGATCAGCCTCTGGTTTATGCAAATCCTGCATTTGAACGTCTGACCGGTTATGCAGCAGCCG
AAGTTCTGGGTCGTAATTGTCGTTTTCTGCAGGCAGAAAGCGGTGATCCGCATGAACGTAGCGCAATTCG
TAGCGCCATTGCAAATGGTGATGCAGTGACCACACTGATTCGTAATTTTCGTCAGGATGGTCATGCCTTT
TGGAACGAATTTCATCTGAGTCCGGTTCGTAATGGTGCAGGTCGTGTTACCCATTACATTGGTTATCAGC
TGGATGTGACCGAACGTGTTGAACGTGATCAGCAGCTGGAACAGCTGGCAGGCGAACAGAAACTGATTTC
TGAAGAAGATCTGTAAGATCCGGCTGCTAACAAAGCCCGAAAGGAAGCTGAGTTGGCTGCTGCCACCGCT
GAGCAATAACTAGCATAACCCCTTGGGGCCTCTAAACGGGTCTTGAGGGGTTTTTTGCTCGGCCGCACTC
GAGAGCTTGGCTGTTTTGGCGGATGAGAGAAGATTTTCAGCCTGATACAGATTAAATCAGAACGCAGAAG
CGGTCTGATAAAACAGAATTTGCCGGTGTTGACATAAATACCACTGGCGGTGATACTGAGCACATCAGCA
GGCCCCTCTAGAAATAATTTTGTTTAACTTTAAATAGATCACCTGCTAGCCGGTTCAGCAGCGAGCCGTA
AGCCTCACTGCCGGAACTGATAGGAGGAGATATACCATGGGCAGCAGCCATCATCATCATCATCACAGCA
GCGGCCTGGTGCCGCGCGGCAGCCATATGGGATCCGAATTCGAGCTCCGTCGACAAGCTTGCGGCCGCAC
TCGAGCATGAGATCCCTGGCGGCAGTAGCGCGGTGGTCCCACCTGACCCCATGCCGAACTCAGAAGTGAA
ACGCCGTAGCGCCGATGGTAGTGTGGGGTCTCCCCATGCGAGAGTAGGGAACTGCCAGGCATCAAATAAA
ACGAAAGGCTCAGTCGAAAGACTGGGCCTTTCGTTTTATCTGTTGTTTGTCGGTGAACGCTCTCCTGAGT
AGGACAAATCCGCCGGGAGCGGATTTGAACGTTGCGAAGCAACGGCCCGGAGGGTGGCGGGCAGGACGCC
CGCCATAAACTGCCAGGCATCAAATTAAGCAGAAGGCCATCCTGACGGATGGCCTTTTTGCGTTTCTACA
AACTCTTTTGTTTATTTTTCTAAATACATTCAAATATGTATCCGCTCATGGACACTGCTTCCGGTAGTCA
ATAAACCGGTAAACCAGCAATAGACATAAGCGGCTATTTAACGACCCTGCCCTGAACCGACGACCGGGTC
ATCGTGGCCGGATCTTGCGGCCCCTCGGCTTGAACGAATTGTTAGACATTATTTGCCGACTACCTTGGTG
ATCTCGCCTTTCACGTAGTGGACAAATTCTTCCAACTGATCTGCGCGCGAGGCCAAGCGATCTTCTTCTT
GTCCAAGATAAGCCTGTCTAGCTTCAAGTATGACGGGCTGATACTGGGCCGGCAGGCGCTCCATTGCCCA
GTCGGCAGCGACATCCTTCGGCGCGATTTTGCCGGTTACTGCGCTGTACCAAATGCGGGACAACGTAAGC
ACTACATTTCGCTCATCGCCAGCCCAGTCGGGCGGCGAGTTCCATAGCGTTAAGGTTTCATTTAGCGCCT
CAAATAGATCCTGTTCAGGAACCGGATCAAAGAGTTCCTCCGCCGCTGGACCTACCAAGGCAACGCTATG
TTCTCTTGCTTTTGTCAGCAAGATAGCCAGATCAATGTCGATCGTGGCTGGCTCGAAGATACCTGCAAGA
ATGTCATTGCGCTGCCATTCTCCAAATTGCAGTTCGCGCTTAGCTGGATAACGCCACGGAATGATGTCGT
CGTGCACAACAATGGTGACTTCTACAGCGCGGAGAATCTCGCTCTCTCCAGGGGAAGCCGAAGTTTCCAA
AAGGTCGTTGATCAAAGCTCGCCGCGTTGTTTCATCAAGCCTTACGGTCACCGTAACCAGCAAATCAATA
TCACTGTGTGGCTTCAGGCCGCCATCCACTGCGGAGCCGTACAAATGTACGGCCAGCAACGTCGGTTCGA
GATGGCGCTCGATGACGCCAACTACCTCTGATAGTTGAGTCGATACTTCGGCGATCACCGCTTCCCTCAT
ACTCTTCCTTTTTCAATATTATTGAAGCATTTATCAGGGTTATTGTCTCATGAGCGGATACATATTTGAA
TGTATTTAGAAAAATAAACAAATAGCTAGCTCACTCGGTCGCTACGCTCCGGGCGTGAGACTGCGGCGGG
CGCTGCGGACACATACAAAGTTACCCACAGATTCCGTGGATAAGCAGGGGACTAACATGTGAGGCAAAAC
AGCAGGGCCGCGCCGGTGGCGTTTTTCCATAGGCTCCGCCCTCCTGCCAGAGTTCACATAAACAGACGCT
TTTCCGGTGCATCTGTGGGAGCCGTGAGGCTCAACCATGAATCTGACAGTACGGGCGAAACCCGACAGGA
CTTAAAGATCCCCACCGTTTCCGGCGGGTCGCTCCCTCTTGCGCTCTCCTGTTCCGACCCTGCCGTTTAC
CGGATACCTGTTCCGCCTTTCTCCCTTACGGGAAGTGTGGCGCTTTCTCATAGCTCACACACTGGTATCT
CGGCTCGGTGTAGGTCGTTCGCTCCAAGCTGGGCTGTAAGCAAGAACTCCCCGTTCAGCCCGACTGCTGC
GCCTTATCCGGTAACTGTTCACTTGAGTCCAACCCGGAAAAGCACGGTAAAACGCCACTGGCAGCAGCCA
TTGGTAACTGGGAGTTCGCAGAGGATTTGTTTAGCTAAACACGCGGTTGCTCTTGAAGTGTGCGCCAAAG
TCCGGCTACACTGGAAGGACAGATTTGGTTGCTGTGCTCTGCGAAAGCCAGTTACCACGGTTAAGCAGTT
CCCCAACTGACTTAACCTTCGATCAAACCACCTCCCCAGGTGGTTTTTTCGTTTACAGGGCAAAAGATTA
CGCGCAGAAAAAAAGGATCTCAAGAAGATCCTTTGATCTTTTCTACTGAACCGCTCTAGATTTCAGTGCA
ATTTATCTCTTCAAATGTAGCACCTGAAGTCAGCCCCATACGATATAAGTTGTAATTCTCATGTTAGTCA
GCCCCGCATGCATAATGTGCCTGTCAAATGGACGAAGCAGGGATTCTGCAAACCCTATGCTACTCCGTCA
AGCCGTCAATTGTCTGATTCGTTACCAATTATGACAACTTGACGGCTACATCATTCACTTTTTCTTCACA
ACCGGCACGGAACTCGCTCGGGCTGGCCCCGGTGCATTTTTTAAATACCCGCGAGAAATAGAGTTGATCG
TCAAAACCAACATTGCGACCGACGGTGGCGATAGGCATCCGGGTGGTGCTCAAAAGCAGCTTCGCCTGGC
TGATACGTTGGTCCTCGCGCCAGCTTAAGACGCTAATCCCTAACTGCTGGCGGAAAAGATGTGACAGACG
CGACGGCGACAAGCAAACATGCTGTGCGACGCTGGCGATATCAAAATTGCTGTCTGCCAGGTGATCGCTG
ATGTACTGACAAGCCTCGCGTACCCGATTATCCATCGGTGGATGGAGCGACTCGTTAATCGCTTCCATGC
GCCGCAGTAACAATTGCTCAAGCAGATTTATCGCCAGCAGCTCCGAATAGCGCCCTTCCCCTTGCCCGGC
GTTAATGATTTGCCCAAACAGGTCGCTGAAATGCGGCTGGTGCGCTTCATCCGGGCGAAAGAACCCCGTA
TTGGCAAATATTGACGGCCAGTTAAGCCATTCATGCCAGTAGGCGCGCGGACGAAAGTAAACCCACTGGT
GATACCATTCGCGAGCCTCCGGATGACGACCGTAGTGATGAATCTCTCCTGGCGGGAACAGCAAAATATC
ACCCGGTCGGCAAACAAATTCTCGTCCCTGATTTTTCACCACCCCCTGACCGCGAATGGTGAGATTGAGA
ATATAACCTTTCATTCCCAGCGGTCGGTCGATAAAAAAATCGAGATAACCGTTGGCCTCAATCGGCGTTA
AACCCGCCACCAGATGGGCATTAAACGAGTATCCCGGCAGCAGGGGATCATTTTGCGCTTCAGCCATACT
TTTCATACTCCCGCCAT
